Addgene plasmid #63592: lentiCas9-EGFP
Purpose: Expresses human codon-optimized S. pyogenes Cas9 protein and EGFP from EFS promoter. 3rd generation lentiviral backbone.
Depositing lab: Phil Sharp & Feng Zhang. Depositing organization: Broad Institute. Publication: Genome-wide CRISPR screen in a mouse model of tumor growth and metastasis. Chen S, Sanjana NE, Zheng K, Shalem O, Lee K, Shi X, Scott DA, Song J, Pan JQ, Weissleder R, Lee H, Zhang F, Sharp PA. Cell. 2015 Mar 12;160(6):1246-60. doi: 10.1016/j.cell.2015.02.038. Epub 2015 Mar 5. PubMed 25748654.
Backbone
  Vector backbone: pFUGW
  Total vector size (bp): 13178
  Vector type: Mammalian Expression, Lentiviral, CRISPR
Growth in bacteria
  Bacterial resistance: Ampicillin, 100 μg/mL
  Growth temperature: 37°C
  Growth strain: Stbl3
  Growth instructions: Use SapI digest to check for unwanted recombination of lentiviral plasmid. Only amplify in RecA- bacteria (eg. Stbl3).
  Copy number: High Copy
Gene/Insert 1
  Gene/Insert name: Cas9 (alt name: S. pyogenes CRISPR-Cas9)
  Species: Synthetic
  Insert size (bp): 4200
  Promoter: EFS-NS
  Tag / fusion protein: FLAG (C terminal on insert)
  Cloning method: Restriction Enzyme; 5′ cloning site AgeI, XbaI, AfeI (not destroyed); 3′ cloning site BamHI (not destroyed)
  Sequencing primers: 5′ pLLU-F; 3′ EGFP-N
Gene/Insert 2
  Gene/Insert name: EGFP
  Promoter: EFS-NS
  Tag / fusion protein: P2A (N terminal on insert)
  Cloning method: Unknown
  Sequencing primers: 5′ needs custom; 3′ WPRE-R
Terms and licenses: Academic/Nonprofit Terms; Industry Terms: Not Available to Industry
Depositor comments: Special note from the Zhang lab: We are constantly improving our CRISPR reagents. Please check https://zlab.bio/ for the most up-to-date information.
How to cite: lentiCas9-EGFP was a gift from Phil Sharp & Feng Zhang (Addgene plasmid # 63592 ; http://n2t.net/addgene:63592 ; RRID:Addgene_63592)
