[The description below was written by a language model from this plasmid's Addgene catalogue record and pLannotate feature annotations shown in this document.]
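Description:
lentiCas9-EGFP is a third-generation lentiviral transfer plasmid of about 13.2 kb, built on the pFUGW backbone, that delivers human codon-optimized Streptococcus pyogenes Cas9 together with an EGFP reporter into mammalian cells. In bacteria it is maintained through a high-copy ColE1/pUC-type origin with ampicillin selection (AmpR), and the record notes that it should be propagated only in RecA-deficient strains because the repeated LTR sequences are prone to recombination. An f1 origin is also annotated. The backbone additionally carries an SV40/EM7-driven BleoR cassette with an SV40 poly(A) signal. This cassette lies outside the LTRs, so it would not be packaged into virus.

The viral genome is transcribed from a CMV enhancer/promoter fused to a truncated HIV-1 5' LTR, an arrangement that makes genomic RNA production Tat-independent. It contains the Ψ packaging signal with a gag fragment, the RRE for Rev-dependent nuclear export, and the cPPT/CTS, which aids nuclear import of the reverse-transcribed genome. Downstream, the short EF-1α core promoter (EFS) drives a single open reading frame encoding Cas9 with a C-terminal FLAG tag, followed by a P2A self-cleaving peptide and EGFP, so both proteins arise from one transcript and fluorescence reports Cas9 expression. The FLAG and P2A elements are catalogue entries and are not separately annotated in the feature table. A WPRE enhances transcript expression, and a truncated 3' LTR followed by a bGH poly(A) signal closes the cassette.

No guide RNA cassette is recorded, so guides must be supplied separately. The plasmid suits the generation of Cas9-expressing cell populations that can be identified or sorted by EGFP, as in the associated genome-wide CRISPR screen in a mouse model of tumor growth and metastasis.
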