Features (pLannotate 1.2.2; 32 found; start..end, strand, type, name):
     31..83      -  misc_feature   bom (fragment): basis of mobility region from pBR322
    238..617     +  enhancer       CMV enhancer: human cytomegalovirus immediate early enhancer
    618..817     +  promoter       CMV promoter: human cytomegalovirus (CMV) immediate early promoter
    835..1015    +  LTR            5' LTR (truncated): truncated 5' long terminal repeat (LTR) from HIV-1
   1062..1187    +  misc_feature   HIV-1 Ψ: packaging signal of human immunodeficiency virus type 1
   1171..1534    +  CDS            HIV-1 gag (fragment): gag protein from human immunodeficiency virus 1; gag
   1680..1913    +  misc_feature   RRE: The Rev response element (RRE) of HIV-1 allows for Rev-dependent mRNA export from the nucleus to the cytoplasm.
   2290..2390    +  CDS            Rev (fragment): human immunodeficiency virus 1 (HIV-1) Rev protein; rev; enhances nuclear export of unspliced and incompletely spliced viral mRNAs
   2440..2557    +  misc_feature   cPPT/CTS: central polypurine tract and central termination sequence of HIV-1
   2606..2624    +  CDS            small t antigen (fragment): SV40 (simian virus 40) small t antigen
   2650..2861    +  promoter       EF-1α core promoter: core promoter for human elongation factor EF-1α
   2886..6989    +  CDS            Cas9: Cas9 (Csn1) endonuclease from the Streptococcus pyogenes Type II CRISPR/Cas system generates RNA-guided double strand breaks in DNA
   7127..7844    +  CDS            EGFP (fragment): the original enhanced GFP (Yang et al., 1996) mammalian codon-optimized
   7845..7866    +  misc_feature   MCS (fragment): pBluescript multiple cloning site
   7869..8457    +  misc_feature   WPRE: woodchuck hepatitis virus posttranscriptional regulatory element
   8394..8975    +  CDS            nef (fragment): NEF_HV1H2 - Experimental evidence at protein level: Swiss-Prot protein existence level 1. Extracellular Nef protein targets CD4(+) T-lymphocytes for apoptosis by interacting with CXCR4 surface receptors. From Human immunodeficiency virus type 1 group M subtype B (isolate HXB2) (HIV-1).
   8982..9162    +  LTR            5' LTR (truncated): truncated 5' long terminal repeat (LTR) from HIV-1
   9194..9418    +  polyA_signal   bGH poly(A) signal: bovine growth hormone polyadenylation signal
   9422..9443    +  promoter       SV40 promoter (fragment): SV40 enhancer and early promoter
   9464..9892    +  rep_origin     f1 ori (sequence partly withheld): f1 bacteriophage origin of replication; arrow indicates direction of (+) strand synthesis
   9906..10235   +  promoter       SV40 promoter: SV40 enhancer and early promoter
  10283..10330   +  promoter       EM7 promoter: synthetic bacterial promoter&nbsp
  10349..10723   +  CDS            BleoR: antibiotic-binding protein; Sh ble from Streptoalloteichus hindustanus; confers resistance to bleomycin, phleomycin, and Zeocin™
  10733..10858   +  CDS            ble (fragment): BLE_KLEPN - Experimental evidence at protein level: Swiss-Prot protein existence level 1. Binding protein with a strong affinity to the bleomycin family of antibiotics. Binds to CL990; an antimitotic-antibiotic compound. From Klebsiella pneumoniae.
  10853..10974   +  polyA_signal   SV40 poly(A) signal: SV40 polyadenylation signal
  11045..11067   -  protein_bind   lac operator (fragment): The lac repressor binds to the lac operator to inhibit transcription in E. coli. This inhibition can be relieved by adding lactose or isopropyl-β-D-thiogalactopyranoside (IPTG). lac repressor encoded by lacI
  11071..11101   -  promoter       lac promoter: promoter for the E. coli lac operon
  11116..11137   -  protein_bind   CAP binding site: CAP binding activates transcription in the presence of cAMP. E. coli catabolite activator protein
  11150..11242   -  CDS            lacI (fragment): lac repressor; lacI; The lac repressor binds to the lac operator to inhibit transcription in E. coli. This inhibition can be relieved by adding lactose or isopropyl-β-D-thiogalactopyranoside (IPTG).
  11425..12013   -  rep_origin     ori: high-copy-number ColE1/pMB1/pBR322/pUC origin of replication
  12184..13044   -  CDS            AmpR: β-lactamase; bla; confers resistance to ampicillin, carbenicillin, and related antibiotics
  13045..13149   -  promoter       AmpR promoter: bla
>Addgene plasmid #63592 | lentiCas9-EGFP | addgene full sequence | sequence record 334654 | Addgene NGS Result
GTCGACGGATCGGGAGATCTCCCGATCCCCTATGGTGCACTCTCAGTACAATCTGCTCTGATGCCGCATA
GTTAAGCCAGTATCTGCTCCCTGCTTGTGTGTTGGAGGTCGCTGAGTAGTGCGCGAGCAAAATTTAAGCT
ACAACAAGGCAAGGCTTGACCGACAATTGCATGAAGAATCTGCTTAGGGTTAGGCGTTTTGCGCTGCTTC
GCGATGTACGGGCCAGATATACGCGTTGACATTGATTATTGACTAGTTATTAATAGTAATCAATTACGGG
GTCATTAGTTCATAGCCCATATATGGAGTTCCGCGTTACATAACTTACGGTAAATGGCCCGCCTGGCTGA
CCGCCCAACGACCCCCGCCCATTGACGTCAATAATGACGTATGTTCCCATAGTAACGCCAATAGGGACTT
TCCATTGACGTCAATGGGTGGAGTATTTACGGTAAACTGCCCACTTGGCAGTACATCAAGTGTATCATAT
GCCAAGTACGCCCCCTATTGACGTCAATGACGGTAAATGGCCCGCCTGGCATTATGCCCAGTACATGACC
TTATGGGACTTTCCTACTTGGCAGTACATCTACGTATTAGTCATCGCTATTACCATGGTGATGCGGTTTT
GGCAGTACATCAATGGGCGTGGATAGCGGTTTGACTCACGGGGATTTCCAAGTCTCCACCCCATTGACGT
CAATGGGAGTTTGTTTTGGCACCAAAATCAACGGGACTTTCCAAAATGTCGTAACAACTCCGCCCCATTG
ACGCAAATGGGCGGTAGGCGTGTACGGTGGGAGGTCTATATAAGCAGCGCGTTTTGCCTGTACTGGGTCT
CTCTGGTTAGACCAGATCTGAGCCTGGGAGCTCTCTGGCTAACTAGGGAACCCACTGCTTAAGCCTCAAT
AAAGCTTGCCTTGAGTGCTTCAAGTAGTGTGTGCCCGTCTGTTGTGTGACTCTGGTAACTAGAGATCCCT
CAGACCCTTTTAGTCAGTGTGGAAAATCTCTAGCAGTGGCGCCCGAACAGGGACTTGAAAGCGAAAGGGA
AACCAGAGGAGCTCTCTCGACGCAGGACTCGGCTTGCTGAAGCGCGCACGGCAAGAGGCGAGGGGCGGCG
ACTGGTGAGTACGCCAAAAATTTTGACTAGCGGAGGCTAGAAGGAGAGAGATGGGTGCGAGAGCGTCAGT
ATTAAGCGGGGGAGAATTAGATCGCGATGGGAAAAAATTCGGTTAAGGCCAGGGGGAAAGAAAAAATATA
AATTAAAACATATAGTATGGGCAAGCAGGGAGCTAGAACGATTCGCAGTTAATCCTGGCCTGTTAGAAAC
ATCAGAAGGCTGTAGACAAATACTGGGACAGCTACAACCATCCCTTCAGACAGGATCAGAAGAACTTAGA
TCATTATATAATACAGTAGCAACCCTCTATTGTGTGCATCAAAGGATAGAGATAAAAGACACCAAGGAAG
CTTTAGACAAGATAGAGGAAGAGCAAAACAAAAGTAAGACCACCGCACAGCAAGCGGCCGCTGATCTTCA
GACCTGGAGGAGGAGATATGAGGGACAATTGGAGAAGTGAATTATATAAATATAAAGTAGTAAAAATTGA
ACCATTAGGAGTAGCACCCACCAAGGCAAAGAGAAGAGTGGTGCAGAGAGAAAAAAGAGCAGTGGGAATA
GGAGCTTTGTTCCTTGGGTTCTTGGGAGCAGCAGGAAGCACTATGGGCGCAGCGTCAATGACGCTGACGG
TACAGGCCAGACAATTATTGTCTGGTATAGTGCAGCAGCAGAACAATTTGCTGAGGGCTATTGAGGCGCA
ACAGCATCTGTTGCAACTCACAGTCTGGGGCATCAAGCAGCTCCAGGCAAGAATCCTGGCTGTGGAAAGA
TACCTAAAGGATCAACAGCTCCTGGGGATTTGGGGTTGCTCTGGAAAACTCATTTGCACCACTGCTGTGC
CTTGGAATGCTAGTTGGAGTAATAAATCTCTGGAACAGATTTGGAATCACACGACCTGGATGGAGTGGGA
CAGAGAAATTAACAATTACACAAGCTTAATACACTCCTTAATTGAAGAATCGCAAAACCAGCAAGAAAAG
AATGAACAAGAATTATTGGAATTAGATAAATGGGCAAGTTTGTGGAATTGGTTTAACATAACAAATTGGC
TGTGGTATATAAAATTATTCATAATGATAGTAGGAGGCTTGGTAGGTTTAAGAATAGTTTTTGCTGTACT
TTCTATAGTGAATAGAGTTAGGCAGGGATATTCACCATTATCGTTTCAGACCCACCTCCCAACCCCGAGG
GGACCCGACAGGCCCGAAGGAATAGAAGAAGAAGGTGGAGAGAGAGACAGAGACAGATCCATTCGATTAG
TGAACGGATCGGCACTGCGTGCGCCAATTCTGCAGACAAATGGCAGTATTCATCCACAATTTTAAAAGAA
AAGGGGGGATTGGGGGGTACAGTGCAGGGGAAAGAATAGTAGACATAATAGCAACAGACATACAAACTAA
AGAATTACAAAAACAAATTACAAAAATTCAAAATTTTCGGGTTTATTACAGGGACAGCAGAGATCCAGTT
TGGTTAATTAGCTAGCTAGGTCTTGAAAGGAGTGGGAATTGGCTCCGGTGCCCGTCAGTGGGCAGAGCGC
ACATCGCCCACAGTCCCCGAGAAGTTGGGGGGAGGGGTCGGCAATTGATCCGGTGCCTAGAGAAGGTGGC
GCGGGGTAAACTGGGAAAGTGATGTCGTGTACTGGCTCCGCCTTTTTCCCGAGGGTGGGGGAGAACCGTA
TATAAGTGCAGTAGTCGCCGTGAACGTTCTTTTTCGCAACGGGTTTGCCGCCAGAACACAGGACCGGTTC
TAGAGCGCTGCCACCATGGACAAGAAGTACAGCATCGGCCTGGACATCGGCACCAACTCTGTGGGCTGGG
CCGTGATCACCGACGAGTACAAGGTGCCCAGCAAGAAATTCAAGGTGCTGGGCAACACCGACCGGCACAG
CATCAAGAAGAACCTGATCGGAGCCCTGCTGTTCGACAGCGGCGAAACAGCCGAGGCCACCCGGCTGAAG
AGAACCGCCAGAAGAAGATACACCAGACGGAAGAACCGGATCTGCTATCTGCAAGAGATCTTCAGCAACG
AGATGGCCAAGGTGGACGACAGCTTCTTCCACAGACTGGAAGAGTCCTTCCTGGTGGAAGAGGATAAGAA
GCACGAGCGGCACCCCATCTTCGGCAACATCGTGGACGAGGTGGCCTACCACGAGAAGTACCCCACCATC
TACCACCTGAGAAAGAAACTGGTGGACAGCACCGACAAGGCCGACCTGCGGCTGATCTATCTGGCCCTGG
CCCACATGATCAAGTTCCGGGGCCACTTCCTGATCGAGGGCGACCTGAACCCCGACAACAGCGACGTGGA
CAAGCTGTTCATCCAGCTGGTGCAGACCTACAACCAGCTGTTCGAGGAAAACCCCATCAACGCCAGCGGC
GTGGACGCCAAGGCCATCCTGTCTGCCAGACTGAGCAAGAGCAGACGGCTGGAAAATCTGATCGCCCAGC
TGCCCGGCGAGAAGAAGAATGGCCTGTTCGGAAACCTGATTGCCCTGAGCCTGGGCCTGACCCCCAACTT
CAAGAGCAACTTCGACCTGGCCGAGGATGCCAAACTGCAGCTGAGCAAGGACACCTACGACGACGACCTG
GACAACCTGCTGGCCCAGATCGGCGACCAGTACGCCGACCTGTTTCTGGCCGCCAAGAACCTGTCCGACG
CCATCCTGCTGAGCGACATCCTGAGAGTGAACACCGAGATCACCAAGGCCCCCCTGAGCGCCTCTATGAT
CAAGAGATACGACGAGCACCACCAGGACCTGACCCTGCTGAAAGCTCTCGTGCGGCAGCAGCTGCCTGAG
AAGTACAAAGAGATTTTCTTCGACCAGAGCAAGAACGGCTACGCCGGCTACATTGACGGCGGAGCCAGCC
AGGAAGAGTTCTACAAGTTCATCAAGCCCATCCTGGAAAAGATGGACGGCACCGAGGAACTGCTCGTGAA
GCTGAACAGAGAGGACCTGCTGCGGAAGCAGCGGACCTTCGACAACGGCAGCATCCCCCACCAGATCCAC
CTGGGAGAGCTGCACGCCATTCTGCGGCGGCAGGAAGATTTTTACCCATTCCTGAAGGACAACCGGGAAA
AGATCGAGAAGATCCTGACCTTCCGCATCCCCTACTACGTGGGCCCTCTGGCCAGGGGAAACAGCAGATT
CGCCTGGATGACCAGAAAGAGCGAGGAAACCATCACCCCCTGGAACTTCGAGGAAGTGGTGGACAAGGGC
GCTTCCGCCCAGAGCTTCATCGAGCGGATGACCAACTTCGATAAGAACCTGCCCAACGAGAAGGTGCTGC
CCAAGCACAGCCTGCTGTACGAGTACTTCACCGTGTATAACGAGCTGACCAAAGTGAAATACGTGACCGA
GGGAATGAGAAAGCCCGCCTTCCTGAGCGGCGAGCAGAAAAAGGCCATCGTGGACCTGCTGTTCAAGACC
AACCGGAAAGTGACCGTGAAGCAGCTGAAAGAGGACTACTTCAAGAAAATCGAGTGCTTCGACTCCGTGG
AAATCTCCGGCGTGGAAGATCGGTTCAACGCCTCCCTGGGCACATACCACGATCTGCTGAAAATTATCAA
GGACAAGGACTTCCTGGACAATGAGGAAAACGAGGACATTCTGGAAGATATCGTGCTGACCCTGACACTG
TTTGAGGACAGAGAGATGATCGAGGAACGGCTGAAAACCTATGCCCACCTGTTCGACGACAAAGTGATGA
AGCAGCTGAAGCGGCGGAGATACACCGGCTGGGGCAGGCTGAGCCGGAAGCTGATCAACGGCATCCGGGA
CAAGCAGTCCGGCAAGACAATCCTGGATTTCCTGAAGTCCGACGGCTTCGCCAACAGAAACTTCATGCAG
CTGATCCACGACGACAGCCTGACCTTTAAAGAGGACATCCAGAAAGCCCAGGTGTCCGGCCAGGGCGATA
GCCTGCACGAGCACATTGCCAATCTGGCCGGCAGCCCCGCCATTAAGAAGGGCATCCTGCAGACAGTGAA
GGTGGTGGACGAGCTCGTGAAAGTGATGGGCCGGCACAAGCCCGAGAACATCGTGATCGAAATGGCCAGA
GAGAACCAGACCACCCAGAAGGGACAGAAGAACAGCCGCGAGAGAATGAAGCGGATCGAAGAGGGCATCA
AAGAGCTGGGCAGCCAGATCCTGAAAGAACACCCCGTGGAAAACACCCAGCTGCAGAACGAGAAGCTGTA
CCTGTACTACCTGCAGAATGGGCGGGATATGTACGTGGACCAGGAACTGGACATCAACCGGCTGTCCGAC
TACGATGTGGACCATATCGTGCCTCAGAGCTTTCTGAAGGACGACTCCATCGACAACAAGGTGCTGACCA
GAAGCGACAAGAACCGGGGCAAGAGCGACAACGTGCCCTCCGAAGAGGTCGTGAAGAAGATGAAGAACTA
CTGGCGGCAGCTGCTGAACGCCAAGCTGATTACCCAGAGAAAGTTCGACAATCTGACCAAGGCCGAGAGA
GGCGGCCTGAGCGAACTGGATAAGGCCGGCTTCATCAAGAGACAGCTGGTGGAAACCCGGCAGATCACAA
AGCACGTGGCACAGATCCTGGACTCCCGGATGAACACTAAGTACGACGAGAATGACAAGCTGATCCGGGA
AGTGAAAGTGATCACCCTGAAGTCCAAGCTGGTGTCCGATTTCCGGAAGGATTTCCAGTTTTACAAAGTG
CGCGAGATCAACAACTACCACCACGCCCACGACGCCTACCTGAACGCCGTCGTGGGAACCGCCCTGATCA
AAAAGTACCCTAAGCTGGAAAGCGAGTTCGTGTACGGCGACTACAAGGTGTACGACGTGCGGAAGATGAT
CGCCAAGAGCGAGCAGGAAATCGGCAAGGCTACCGCCAAGTACTTCTTCTACAGCAACATCATGAACTTT
TTCAAGACCGAGATTACCCTGGCCAACGGCGAGATCCGGAAGCGGCCTCTGATCGAGACAAACGGCGAAA
CCGGGGAGATCGTGTGGGATAAGGGCCGGGATTTTGCCACCGTGCGGAAAGTGCTGAGCATGCCCCAAGT
GAATATCGTGAAAAAGACCGAGGTGCAGACAGGCGGCTTCAGCAAAGAGTCTATCCTGCCCAAGAGGAAC
AGCGATAAGCTGATCGCCAGAAAGAAGGACTGGGACCCTAAGAAGTACGGCGGCTTCGACAGCCCCACCG
TGGCCTATTCTGTGCTGGTGGTGGCCAAAGTGGAAAAGGGCAAGTCCAAGAAACTGAAGAGTGTGAAAGA
GCTGCTGGGGATCACCATCATGGAAAGAAGCAGCTTCGAGAAGAATCCCATCGACTTTCTGGAAGCCAAG
GGCTACAAAGAAGTGAAAAAGGACCTGATCATCAAGCTGCCTAAGTACTCCCTGTTCGAGCTGGAAAACG
GCCGGAAGAGAATGCTGGCCTCTGCCGGCGAACTGCAGAAGGGAAACGAACTGGCCCTGCCCTCCAAATA
TGTGAACTTCCTGTACCTGGCCAGCCACTATGAGAAGCTGAAGGGCTCCCCCGAGGATAATGAGCAGAAA
CAGCTGTTTGTGGAACAGCACAAGCACTACCTGGACGAGATCATCGAGCAGATCAGCGAGTTCTCCAAGA
GAGTGATCCTGGCCGACGCTAATCTGGACAAAGTGCTGTCCGCCTACAACAAGCACCGGGATAAGCCCAT
CAGAGAGCAGGCCGAGAATATCATCCACCTGTTTACCCTGACCAATCTGGGAGCCCCTGCCGCCTTCAAG
TACTTTGACACCACCATCGACCGGAAGAGGTACACCAGCACCAAAGAGGTGCTGGACGCCACCCTGATCC
ACCAGAGCATCACCGGCCTGTACGAGACACGGATCGACCTGTCTCAGCTGGGAGGCGACAAGCGACCTGC
CGCCACAAAGAAGGCTGGACAGGCTAAGAAGAAGAAAGATTACAAAGACGATGACGATAAGGGATCCGGC
GCAACAAACTTCTCTCTGCTGAAACAAGCCGGAGATGTCGAAGAGAATCCTGGACCGGTGAGCAAGGGCG
AGGAGCTGTTCACCGGGGTGGTGCCCATCCTGGTCGAGCTGGACGGCGACGTAAACGGCCACAAGTTCAG
CGTGTCTGGCGAGGGCGAGGGCGATGCCACCTACGGCAAGCTGACCCTGAAGTTCATCTGCACCACCGGC
AAGCTGCCCGTGCCCTGGCCCACCCTCGTGACCACCCTGACCTACGGCGTGCAGTGCTTCAGCCGCTACC
CCGACCACATGAAGCAGCACGACTTCTTCAAGTCCGCCATGCCCGAAGGCTACGTCCAGGAGCGCACCAT
CTTCTTCAAGGACGACGGCAACTACAAGACCCGCGCCGAGGTGAAGTTCGAGGGCGACACCCTGGTGAAC
CGCATCGAGCTGAAGGGCATCGACTTCAAGGAGGACGGCAACATCCTGGGGCACAAGCTGGAGTACAACT
ACAACAGCCACAACGTCTATATCATGGCCGACAAGCAGAAGAACGGCATCAAGGCGAACTTCAAGATCCG
CCACAACATCGAGGACGGCAGCGTGCAGCTCGCCGACCACTACCAGCAGAACACCCCCATCGGCGACGGC
CCCGTGCTGCTGCCCGACAACCACTACCTGAGCACCCAGTCCGCCCTGAGCAAAGACCCCAACGAGAAGC
GCGATCACATGGTCCTGCTGGAGTTCGTGACCGCCGCCGGGATCACTCTCGGCATGGACGAGCTGTACAA
GTAAGAATTCGATATCAAGCTTATCGGTAATCAACCTCTGGATTACAAAATTTGTGAAAGATTGACTGGT
ATTCTTAACTATGTTGCTCCTTTTACGCTATGTGGATACGCTGCTTTAATGCCTTTGTATCATGCTATTG
CTTCCCGTATGGCTTTCATTTTCTCCTCCTTGTATAAATCCTGGTTGCTGTCTCTTTATGAGGAGTTGTG
GCCCGTTGTCAGGCAACGTGGCGTGGTGTGCACTGTGTTTGCTGACGCAACCCCCACTGGTTGGGGCATT
GCCACCACCTGTCAGCTCCTTTCCGGGACTTTCGCTTTCCCCCTCCCTATTGCCACGGCGGAACTCATCG
CCGCCTGCCTTGCCCGCTGCTGGACAGGGGCTCGGCTGTTGGGCACTGACAATTCCGTGGTGTTGTCGGG
GAAATCATCGTCCTTTCCTTGGCTGCTCGCCTGTGTTGCCACCTGGATTCTGCGCGGGACGTCCTTCTGC
TACGTCCCTTCGGCCCTCAATCCAGCGGACCTTCCTTCCCGCGGCCTGCTGCCGGCTCTGCGGCCTCTTC
CGCGTCTTCGCCTTCGCCCTCAGACGAGTCGGATCTCCCTTTGGGCCGCCTCCCCGCATCGATACCGTCG
ACCTCGAGACCTAGAAAAACATGGAGCAATCACAAGTAGCAATACAGCAGCTACCAATGCTGATTGTGCC
TGGCTAGAAGCACAAGAGGAGGAGGAGGTGGGTTTTCCAGTCACACCTCAGGTACCTTTAAGACCAATGA
CTTACAAGGCAGCTGTAGATCTTAGCCACTTTTTAAAAGAAAAGGGGGGACTGGAAGGGCTAATTCACTC
CCAACGAAGACAAGATATCCTTGATCTGTGGATCTACCACACACAAGGCTACTTCCCTGATTGGCAGAAC
TACACACCAGGGCCAGGGATCAGATATCCACTGACCTTTGGATGGTGCTACAAGCTAGTACCAGTTGAGC
AAGAGAAGGTAGAAGAAGCCAATGAAGGAGAGAACACCCGCTTGTTACACCCTGTGAGCCTGCATGGGAT
GGATGACCCGGAGAGAGAAGTATTAGAGTGGAGGTTTGACAGCCGCCTAGCATTTCATCACATGGCCCGA
GAGCTGCATCCGGACTGTACTGGGTCTCTCTGGTTAGACCAGATCTGAGCCTGGGAGCTCTCTGGCTAAC
TAGGGAACCCACTGCTTAAGCCTCAATAAAGCTTGCCTTGAGTGCTTCAAGTAGTGTGTGCCCGTCTGTT
GTGTGACTCTGGTAACTAGAGATCCCTCAGACCCTTTTAGTCAGTGTGGAAAATCTCTAGCAGGGCCCGT
TTAAACCCGCTGATCAGCCTCGACTGTGCCTTCTAGTTGCCAGCCATCTGTTGTTTGCCCCTCCCCCGTG
CCTTCCTTGACCCTGGAAGGTGCCACTCCCACTGTCCTTTCCTAATAAAATGAGGAAATTGCATCGCATT
GTCTGAGTAGGTGTCATTCTATTCTGGGGGGTGGGGTGGGGCAGGACAGCAAGGGGGAGGATTGGGAAGA
CAATAGCAGGCATGCTGGGGATGCGGTGGGCTCTATGGCTTCTGAGGCGGAAAGAACCAGCTGGGGCTCT
AGGGGGTATCCCC
[124 nt withheld, positions 9464-9587]
C
[91 nt withheld, positions 9589-9679]
A
[49 nt withheld, positions 9681-9729]
CCTTTGACGTTGGAGTCCACGTTCTTT
[37 nt withheld, positions 9757-9793]
ACCCTATCTCGGTCTATTCTTTTGATTTATAAGGGATTTTGCCGATTTCGGCCTATTGGTTAAAAAATGA
GCTGATTTAACAAAAATTTAACGCGAATTAATTCTGTGGAATGTGTGTCAGTTAGGGTGTGGAAAGTCCC
CAGGCTCCCCAGCAGGCAGAAGTATGCAAAGCATGCATCTCAATTAGTCAGCAACCAGGTGTGGAAAGTC
CCCAGGCTCCCCAGCAGGCAGAAGTATGCAAAGCATGCATCTCAATTAGTCAGCAACCATAGTCCCGCCC
CTAACTCCGCCCATCCCGCCCCTAACTCCGCCCAGTTCCGCCCATTCTCCGCCCCATGGCTGACTAATTT
TTTTTATTTATGCAGAGGCCGAGGCCGCCTCTGCCTCTGAGCTATTCCAGAAGTAGTGAGGAGGCTTTTT
TGGAGGCCTAGGCTTTTGCAAAAAGCTCCCGGGAGCTTGTATATCCATTTTCGGATCTGATCAGCACGTG
TTGACAATTAATCATCGGCATAGTATATCGGCATAGTATAATACGACAAGGTGAGGAACTAAACCATGGC
CAAGTTGACCAGTGCCGTTCCGGTGCTCACCGCGCGCGACGTCGCCGGAGCGGTCGAGTTCTGGACCGAC
CGGCTCGGGTTCTCCCGGGACTTCGTGGAGGACGACTTCGCCGGTGTGGTCCGGGACGACGTGACCCTGT
TCATCAGCGCGGTCCAGGACCAGGTGGTGCCGGACAACACCCTGGCCTGGGTGTGGGTGCGCGGCCTGGA
CGAGCTGTACGCCGAGTGGTCGGAGGTCGTGTCCACGAACTTCCGGGACGCCTCCGGGCCGGCCATGACC
GAGATCGGCGAGCAGCCGTGGGGGCGGGAGTTCGCCCTGCGCGACCCGGCCGGCAACTGCGTGCACTTCG
TGGCCGAGGAGCAGGACTGACACGTGCTACGAGATTTCGATTCCACCGCCGCCTTCTATGAAAGGTTGGG
CTTCGGAATCGTTTTCCGGGACGCCGGCTGGATGATCCTCCAGCGCGGGGATCTCATGCTGGAGTTCTTC
GCCCACCCCAACTTGTTTATTGCAGCTTATAATGGTTACAAATAAAGCAATAGCATCACAAATTTCACAA
ATAAAGCATTTTTTTCACTGCATTCTAGTTGTGGTTTGTCCAAACTCATCAATGTATCTTATCATGTCTG
TATACCGTCGACCTCTAGCTAGAGCTTGGCGTAATCATGGTCATAGCTGTTTCCTGTGTGAAATTGTTAT
CCGCTCACAATTCCACACAACATACGAGCCGGAAGCATAAAGTGTAAAGCCTGGGGTGCCTAATGAGTGA
GCTAACTCACATTAATTGCGTTGCGCTCACTGCCCGCTTTCCAGTCGGGAAACCTGTCGTGCCAGCTGCA
TTAATGAATCGGCCAACGCGCGGGGAGAGGCGGTTTGCGTATTGGGCGCTCTTCCGCTTCCTCGCTCACT
GACTCGCTGCGCTCGGTCGTTCGGCTGCGGCGAGCGGTATCAGCTCACTCAAAGGCGGTAATACGGTTAT
CCACAGAATCAGGGGATAACGCAGGAAAGAACATGTGAGCAAAAGGCCAGCAAAAGGCCAGGAACCGTAA
AAAGGCCGCGTTGCTGGCGTTTTTCCATAGGCTCCGCCCCCCTGACGAGCATCACAAAAATCGACGCTCA
AGTCAGAGGTGGCGAAACCCGACAGGACTATAAAGATACCAGGCGTTTCCCCCTGGAAGCTCCCTCGTGC
GCTCTCCTGTTCCGACCCTGCCGCTTACCGGATACCTGTCCGCCTTTCTCCCTTCGGGAAGCGTGGCGCT
TTCTCATAGCTCACGCTGTAGGTATCTCAGTTCGGTGTAGGTCGTTCGCTCCAAGCTGGGCTGTGTGCAC
GAACCCCCCGTTCAGCCCGACCGCTGCGCCTTATCCGGTAACTATCGTCTTGAGTCCAACCCGGTAAGAC
ACGACTTATCGCCACTGGCAGCAGCCACTGGTAACAGGATTAGCAGAGCGAGGTATGTAGGCGGTGCTAC
AGAGTTCTTGAAGTGGTGGCCTAACTACGGCTACACTAGAAGAACAGTATTTGGTATCTGCGCTCTGCTG
AAGCCAGTTACCTTCGGAAAAAGAGTTGGTAGCTCTTGATCCGGCAAACAAACCACCGCTGGTAGCGGTG
GTTTTTTTGTTTGCAAGCAGCAGATTACGCGCAGAAAAAAAGGATCTCAAGAAGATCCTTTGATCTTTTC
TACGGGGTCTGACGCTCAGTGGAACGAAAACTCACGTTAAGGGATTTTGGTCATGAGATTATCAAAAAGG
ATCTTCACCTAGATCCTTTTAAATTAAAAATGAAGTTTTAAATCAATCTAAAGTATATATGAGTAAACTT
GGTCTGACAGTTACCAATGCTTAATCAGTGAGGCACCTATCTCAGCGATCTGTCTATTTCGTTCATCCAT
AGTTGCCTGACTCCCCGTCGTGTAGATAACTACGATACGGGAGGGCTTACCATCTGGCCCCAGTGCTGCA
ATGATACCGCGAGACCCACGCTCACCGGCTCCAGATTTATCAGCAATAAACCAGCCAGCCGGAAGGGCCG
AGCGCAGAAGTGGTCCTGCAACTTTATCCGCCTCCATCCAGTCTATTAATTGTTGCCGGGAAGCTAGAGT
AAGTAGTTCGCCAGTTAATAGTTTGCGCAACGTTGTTGCCATTGCTACAGGCATCGTGGTGTCACGCTCG
TCGTTTGGTATGGCTTCATTCAGCTCCGGTTCCCAACGATCAAGGCGAGTTACATGATCCCCCATGTTGT
GCAAAAAAGCGGTTAGCTCCTTCGGTCCTCCGATCGTTGTCAGAAGTAAGTTGGCCGCAGTGTTATCACT
CATGGTTATGGCAGCACTGCATAATTCTCTTACTGTCATGCCATCCGTAAGATGCTTTTCTGTGACTGGT
GAGTACTCAACCAAGTCATTCTGAGAATAGTGTATGCGGCGACCGAGTTGCTCTTGCCCGGCGTCAATAC
GGGATAATACCGCGCCACATAGCAGAACTTTAAAAGTGCTCATCATTGGAAAACGTTCTTCGGGGCGAAA
ACTCTCAAGGATCTTACCGCTGTTGAGATCCAGTTCGATGTAACCCACTCGTGCACCCAACTGATCTTCA
GCATCTTTTACTTTCACCAGCGTTTCTGGGTGAGCAAAAACAGGAAGGCAAAATGCCGCAAAAAAGGGAA
TAAGGGCGACACGGAAATGTTGAATACTCATACTCTTCCTTTTTCAATATTATTGAAGCATTTATCAGGG
TTATTGTCTCATGAGCGGATACATATTTGAATGTATTTAGAAAAATAAACAAATAGGGGTTCCGCGCACA
TTTCCCCGAAAAGTGCCACCTGAC
