>Addgene plasmid #63592 | lentiCas9-EGFP | addgene partial sequence | sequence record 108075 | hEF1aprom-F 5'-AACTGGGAAAGTGATGTCGTG-3'
TTTTTCCCGAGGGTGGGGGAGAACCGTATATAAGTGCAGTAGTCGCCGTGAACGTTCTTTTTCGCAACGG
GTTTGCCGCCAGAACACAGGACCGGTTCTAGAGCGCTGCCACCATGGACAAGAAGTACAGCATCGGCCTG
GACATCGGCACCAACTCTGTGGGCTGGGCCGTGATCACCGACGAGTACAAGGTGCCCAGCAAGAAATTCA
AGGTGCTGGGCAACACCGACCGGCACAGCATCAAGAAGAACCTGATCGGAGCCCTGCTGTTCGACAGCGG
CGAAACAGCCGAGGCCACCCGGCTGAAGAGAACCGCCAGAAGAAGATACACCAGACGGAAGAACCGGATC
TGCTATCTGCAAGAGATCTTCAGCAACGAGATGGCCAAGGTGGACGACAGCTTCTTCCACAGACTGGAAG
AGTCCTTCCTGGTGGAAGAGGATAAGAAGCACGAGCGGCACCCCATCTTCGGCAACATCGTGGACGAGGT
GGCCTACCACGAGAAGTACCCCACCATCTACCACCTGAGAAAGAAACTGGTGGACAGCACCGACAAGGCC
GACCTGCGGCTGATCTATCTGGCCCTGGCCCACATGATCAAGTTCCGGGGCCACTTCCTGATCGAGGGCG
ACCTGAACCCCGACAACAGCGACGTGGACAAGCTGTTCATCCAGCTGGTGCAGACCTACAACCAGCTGTT
CGAGGAAAACCCCATCAACGCCAGCGGCGTGGACGCCAAGGCCATCCTGTCTGCCAGACTGAGCAAGAGC
AGACGGCTGGAAAATCTGATCGCCCAGCTGCCCGGCGAGAAGAAGAATGGCCTGTTCGGAAACCTGATTG
CCCTGAGCCTGGGCCTGACCCCCAACTTCAAGAGCAACTTCGACCTGGCCGAGGATGCCAAACTGCAGCT
GAGCAAGGACACCTACGACGACGACCTGGACAACCTGCTGGCCCAGATCGGCGACCAGTACGCCGACCTG
TTTCTGGCCGCCAAGAACCTGTCCGACGCCATCCTGCTGAGCGACATCCTGAGAGTGAACACCGA
