>Addgene plasmid #63592 | lentiCas9-EGFP | addgene partial sequence | sequence record 108077 | Futet-R 5'-CAAAGGCATTAAAGCAGCGT-3'
AGGAGCAACATAGTTAAGAATACCAGTCAATCTTTCACAAATTTTGTAATCCAGAGGTTGATTACCGATA
AGCTTGATATCGAATTCTTACTTGTACAGCTCGTCCATGCCGAGAGTGATCCCGGCGGCGGTCACGAACT
CCAGCAGGACCATGTGATCGCGCTTCTCGTTGGGGTCTTTGCTCAGGGCGGACTGGGTGCTCAGGTAGTG
GTTGTCGGGCAGCAGCACGGGGCCGTCGCCGATGGGGGTGTTCTGCTGGTAGTGGTCGGCGAGCTGCACG
CTGCCGTCCTCGATGTTGTGGCGGATCTTGAAGTTCGCCTTGATGCCGTTCTTCTGCTTGTCGGCCATGA
TATAGACGTTGTGGCTGTTGTAGTTGTACTCCAGCTTGTGCCCCAGGATGTTGCCGTCCTCCTTGAAGTC
GATGCCCTTCAGCTCGATGCGGTTCACCAGGGTGTCGCCCTCGAACTTCACCTCGGCGCGGGTCTTGTAG
TTGCCGTCGTCCTTGAAGAAGATGGTGCGCTCCTGGACGTAGCCTTCGGGCATGGCGGACTTGAAGAAGT
CGTGCTGCTTCATGTGGTCGGGGTAGCGGCTGAAGCACTGCACGCCGTAGGTCAGGGTGGTCACGAGGGT
GGGCCAGGGCACGGGCAGCTTGCCGGTGGTGCAGATGAACTTCAGGGTCAGCTTGCCGTAGGTGGCATCG
CCCTCGCCCTCGCCAGACACGCTGAACTTGTGGCCGTTTACGTCGCCGTCCAGCTCGACCAGGATGGGCA
CCACCCCGGTGAACAGCTCCTCGCCCTTGCTCACCGGTCCAGGATTCTCTTCGACATCTCCGGCTTGTTT
CAGCAGAGAGAAGTTTGTTGCGCCGGATCCCTTATCGTCATCGTCTTTGTAAT
