>Addgene plasmid #63592 | lentiCas9-EGFP | addgene partial sequence | sequence record 108294 | dCas9-R2 5'-GGGTTTCCACCAGCTGTCTC-3'
CAGTTCGCTCAGGCCGCCTCTCTCGGCCTTGGTCAGATTGTCGAACTTTCTCTGGGTAATCAGCTTGGCG
TTCAGCAGCTGCCGCCAGTAGTTCTTCATCTTCTTCACGACCTCTTCGGAGGGCACGTTGTCGCTCTTGC
CCCGGTTCTTGTCGCTTCTGGTCAGCACCTTGTTGTCGATGGAGTCGTCCTTCAGAAAGCTCTGAGGCAC
GATATGGTCCACATCGTAGTCGGACAGCCGGTTGATGTCCAGTTCCTGGTCCACGTACATATCCCGCCCA
TTCTGCAGGTAGTACAGGTACAGCTTCTCGTTCTGCAGCTGGGTGTTTTCCACGGGGTGTTCTTTCAGGA
TCTGGCTGCCCAGCTCTTTGATGCCCTCTTCGATCCGCTTCATTCTCTCGCGGCTGTTCTTCTGTCCCTT
CTGGGTGGTCTGGTTCTCTCTGGCCATTTCGATCACGATGTTCTCGGGCTTGTGCCGGCCCATCACTTTC
ACGAGCTCGTCCACCACCTTCACTGTCTGCAGGATGCCCTTCTTAATGGCGGGGCTGCCGGCCAGATTGG
CAATGTGCTCGTGCAGGCTATCGCCCTGGCCGGACACCTGGGCTTTCTGGATGTCCTCTTTAAAGGTCAG
GCTGTCGTCGTGGATCAGCTGCATGAAGTTTCTGTTGGCGAAGCCGTCGGACTTCAGGAAATCCAGGATT
GTCTTGCCGGACTGCTTGTCCCGGATGCCGTTGATCAGCTTCCGGCTCAGCCTGCCCCAGCCGGTGTATC
TCCGCCGCTTCAGCTGCTTCATCACTTTGTCGTCGAACAGGTGGGCATAGGTTTTCAGCCGTTCCTCGAT
CATCTCTCTGTCCTCAAACAGTGTCAGGGTCAGCACGATATCTTCCAGAATGTCCTCGTTTTCCTCATTG
TCCAGGAAGTCCTTGTCCTTGATAATTTTCAGCAGATCGTGGTATGTGCCCAGGGAGGCGTTGAACCGAT
CTT
