>Addgene plasmid #63592 | lentiCas9-EGFP | addgene partial sequence | sequence record 108298 | hSpCas9-R1 5'-CGCTCGTGCTTCTTATCCTC-3'
TCTTCCAGTCTGTGGAAGAAGCTGTCGTCCACCTTGGCCATCTCGTTGCTGAAGATCTCTTGCAGATAGC
AGATCCGGTTCTTCCGTCTGGTGTATCTTCTTCTGGCGGTTCTCTTCAGCCGGGTGGCCTCGGCTGTTTC
GCCGCTGTCGAACAGCAGGGCTCCGATCAGGTTCTTCTTGATGCTGTGCCGGTCGGTGTTGCCCAGCACC
TTGAATTTCTTGCTGGGCACCTTGTACTCGTCGGTGATCACGGCCCAGCCCACAGAGTTGGTGCCGATGT
CCAGGCCGATGCTGTACTTCTTGTCCATGGTGGCAGCGCTCTAGAACCGGTCCTGTGTTCTGGCGGCAAA
CCCGTTGCGAAAAAGAACGTTCACGGCGACTACTGCACTTATATACGGTTCTCCCCCACCCTCGGGAAAA
AGGCGGAGCCAGTACACGACATCACTTTCCCAGTTTACCCCGCGCCACCTTCTCTAGGCACCGGATCAAT
TGCCGACCCCTCCCCCCAACTTCTCGGGGACTGTGGGCGATGTGCGCTCTGCCCACTGACGGGCACCGGA
GCCAATTCCCACTCCTTTCAAGACCTAGCTAGCTAATTAACCAAACTGGATCTCTGCTGTCCCTGTAATA
AACCCGAAAATTTTGAATTTTTGTAATTTGTTTTTGTAATTCTTTAGTTTGTATGTCTGTTGCTATTATG
TCTACTATTCTTTCCCCTGCACTGTACCCCCCAATCCCCCCTTTTCTTTTAAAATTGTGGATGAATACTG
CCATTTGTCTGCAGAATTGGCGCACGCAGTGCCGATCCGTTCACTAATCGAATGGATCTGTCTCTGTCTC
TCTCTCCACCTTCTTCTTCTATTCCTTCGGGCCTG
