>Addgene plasmid #63592 | lentiCas9-EGFP | addgene partial sequence | sequence record 108299 | CMV-F 5'-CGCAAATGGGCGGTAGGCGTG-3'
CTATATAAGCAGCGCGTTTTGCCTGTACTGGGTCTCTCTGGTTAGACCAGATCTGAGCCTGGGAGCTCTC
TGGCTAACTAGGGAACCCACTGCTTAAGCCTCAATAAAGCTTGCCTTGAGTGCTTCAAGTAGTGTGTGCC
CGTCTGTTGTGTGACTCTGGTAACTAGAGATCCCTCAGACCCTTTTAGTCAGTGTGGAAAATCTCTAGCA
GTGGCGCCCGAACAGGGACTTGAAAGCGAAAGGGAAACCAGAGGAGCTCTCTCGACGCAGGACTCGGCTT
GCTGAAGCGCGCACGGCAAGAGGCGAGGGGCGGCGACTGGTGAGTACGCCAAAAATTTTGACTAGCGGAG
GCTAGAAGGAGAGAGATGGGTGCGAGAGCGTCAGTATTAAGCGGGGGAGAATTAGATCGCGATGGGAAAA
AATTCGGTTAAGGCCAGGGGGAAAGAAAAAATATAAATTAAAACATATAGTATGGGCAAGCAGGGAGCTA
GAACGATTCGCAGTTAATCCTGGCCTGTTAGAAACATCAGAAGGCTGTAGACAAATACTGGGACAGCTAC
AACCATCCCTTCAGACAGGATCAGAAGAACTTAGATCATTATATAATACAGTAGCAACCCTCTATTGTGT
GCATCAAAGGATAGAGATAAAAGACACCAAGGAAGCTTTAGACAAGATAGAGGAAGAGCAAAACAAAAGT
AAGACCACCGCACAGCAAGCGGCCGCTGATCTTCAGACCTGGAGGAGGAGATATGAGGGACAATTGGAGA
AGTGAATTATATAAATATAAAGTA
