>Addgene plasmid #63592 | lentiCas9-EGFP | addgene partial sequence | sequence record 142173 | EXFP-R 5'-GTCTTGTAGTTGCCGTCGTC-3'
CTGGACGTAGCCTTCGGGCATGGCGGACTTGAAGAAGTCGTGCTGCTTCATGTGGTCGGGGTAGCGGCTG
AAGCACTGCACGCCGTAGGTCAGGGTGGTCACGAGGGTGGGCCAGGGCACGGGCAGCTTGCCGGTGGTGC
AGATGAACTTCAGGGTCAGCTTGCCGTAGGTGGCATCGCCCTCGCCCTCGCCAGACACGCTGAACTTGTG
GCCGTTTACGTCGCCGTCCAGCTCGACCAGGATGGGCACCACCCCGGTGAACAGCTCCTCGCCCTTGCTC
ACCGGTCCAGGATTCTCTTCGACATCTCCGGCTTGTTTCAGCAGAGAGAAGTTTGTTGCGCCGGATCCCT
TATCGTCATCGTCTTTGTAATCTTTCTTCTTCTTAGCCTGTCCAGCCTTCTTTGTGGCGGCAGGTCGCTT
GTCGCCTCCCAGCTGAGACAGGTCGATCCGTGTCTCGTACAGGCCGGTGATGCTCTGGTGGATCAGGGTG
GCGTCCAGCACCTCTTTGGTGCTGGTGTACCTCTTCCGGTCGATGGTGGTGTCAAAGTACTTGAAGGCGG
CAGGGGCTCCCAGATTGGTCAGGGTAAACAGGTGGATGATATTCTCGGCCTGCTCTCTGATGGGCTTATC
CCGGTGCTTGTTGTAGGCGGACAGCACTTTGTCCAGATTAGCGTCGGCCAGGATCACTCTCTTGGAGAAC
TCGCTGATCTGCTCGATGATCTCGTCCAGGTAGTGCTTGTGCTGTTCCACAAACAGCTGTTTCTGCTCAT
TATCCTCGGGGGAGCCCTTCAGCTTCTCATAGTGGCTGGCCAGGTACAGGAAGTTCACATATTTGGAGGG
CAGGGCCAGTTCGTTTCCCTTCTGCAGTTCGCCGGCAGAGGCCAGCATTCTCTTCCGGCCGTTT
